>Addgene plasmid #140591 | YCplac33-NAT_MCART1 | addgene full sequence | sequence record 297053 | Addgene NGS Result
ATGACCATGATTACGCCAAGCTTGCATGCCTGCAGGTCGACTCTAGAGGATCCGTCACCAACGCAGAGTC
CATGCCGATGCCTTGCTGCTCAAGCACACTGAAATACGCCTCTAGTTGTGTCTCAATATCTGTCTTTAGA
ACCATCAATTCCGACAGTTTGAAGCTGTCTATTTGACTAATTCTTGATGTTAGGCTCGGATCTATCTTAA
CATTGGCCAACAATTTACTTAATTCTTCTTCCTCCATTGTAGTTCGTTCTTATTCTAATTCTTGCTCCTT
TTTACTCTGGTGATAACTTTTCTATCTCTCAATGCTGAACATTTTTTTTCCCTTTATTATCCAATATTCC
AACCGTTATAAAGTAAGCCTTATCGAACACAATCCACGGCGCACGCAAGGGACAGCAAATTTCGAGAATT
AATGAATAGCCAGTAGTAAGATCCGTATTGATAAAGGTCATAGATCCCAACCTTTATGTGAGCCAGCCCG
AAGGGCCCTTTAAATGACTCTCATAATATGGTCCAATAGCACCAATTTCTAGGGGTTACCCACCGGCCTA
GTGCTTAATCGAATTGTGAAAAGAATCTCTACTACAGACTGCCAACCGTAATAGTAGTGAGATCAACACT
GAAGGCAGCAGTCTTTAGCACAATGATGGATAGCGAAGCCCACGAGAAGCGTCCGCCCATATTGACAAGT
TCCAAACAGGACATCAGCCCACATATCACGAATGTAGGAGAGATGAAGCATTACTTATGTGGCTGCTGTG
CCGCTTTCAACAACGTAGCCATCACCTTTCCCATACAGAAAGTCCTGTTCAGGCAACAGCTATACGGTAT
TAAAACGAGAGATGCCATCTTGCAGCTTAGAAGAGACGGATTTAGGAACTTATATAGGGGAATCTTGCCA
CCATTGATGCAAAAGACCACGACGTTGGCGTTAATGTTCGGACTATATGAGGATCTTAGCTGCTTACTTC
ACAAGCATGTCAGTGCACCGGAGTTCGCTACGTCAGGTGTGGCCGCAGTCCTTGCTGGTACGACGGAGGC
CATTTTCACGCCGTTGGAAAGAGTACAGACATTGCTTCAGGATCATAAGCATCACGACAAATTCACTAAT
ACATATCAGGCATTTAAAGCTCTGAAGTGCCACGGAATCGGAGAATACTATAGAGGACTAGTGCCCATCC
TGTTTAGGAACGGTCTGTCTAACGTATTGTTCTTCGGCCTACGTGGGCCAATCAAAGAACACTTGCCGAC
AGCTACGACTCATTCTGCCCACCTAGTAAATGACTTTATATGCGGGGGGCTTTTGGGGGCTATGCTTGGC
TTTCTATTTTTTCCGATAAATGTGGTAAAAACTAGGATACAGAGTCAGATCGGAGGTGAATTTCAGAGTT
TTCCCAAGGTCTTCCAGAAAATCTGGCTAGAACGTGACAGAAAGCTGATTAATTTATTTCGTGGAGCTCA
CTTGAACTACCACAGGTCTCTAATTAGTTGGGGCATAATTAATGCCACGTATGAATTTTTGTTGAAGGTG
ATATGAAGCCTTAAAATTCACACACGCCACACATTGAGTGTGCTATGAATATGCCTGCGCTAATATTTTA
GGTATTACAGCTTGTAAATATACCAAATAAGGTAAGCCTCTCTTTTCCTAATACTAAAAGGATTTGCATC
GAACAGCCCACCAAATGCTTTGCGCACACATTATATACACCCACATGATTCTATAGACAAAATATACTTA
TACATTTTCATAGTCTTGACAATATTCTACATTGGCCGTTTTCTTGGCACTATTTTAGCTTATCCTTACC
AAAATAGTCTCTTTTTTAAATACTATTTTTGAAGCGGAAATAGGTGCGAACAAATGAATGGCTTCAATTT
AGTGCGATAAAGACGTAAAGCATAAACCAGTGAAGATCATAGCACTAAGAAGGCGCCTGTACTGTTCCTC
GTGTTGATACTCATTTCCTTATTTATTTTCCTCAAGAAATTCTATCCAGGAAAGGAATTCACTGGCCGTC
GTTTTACAACGTCGTGACTGGGAAAACCCTGGCGTTACCCAACTTAATCGCCTTGCAGCACATCCCCCTT
TCGCCAGCTGGCGTAATAGCGAAGAGGCCCGCACCGATCGCCCTTCCCAACAGTTGCGCAGCCTGAATGG
CGAATGGCGCCTGATGCGGTATTTTCTCCTTACGCATCTGTGCGGTATTTCACACCGCATAATCGCTGGG
CCATTCTCATGAAGAATATCTTGAATTTATTGTCATATTACTAGTTGGTGTGGAAGTCCTAATATCGGTG
ATCAATATAGTGGTTGACATGCTGGCTAGTCAACATTGAGCCTTTTGATCATGCAAATATATTACGGTAT
TTTACAATCAAATATCAAACTTAACTATTGACTTTATAACTTATTTAGGTGGTAACATTCTTATAAAAAA
GAAAAAAATTACTGCAAAACAGTACTAGCTTTTAACTTGTATCCTAGGTTATCTATGCTGTCTCACCATA
GAGAATATTACCTATTTCAGAATGTATGTCCATGATTCGCCGGGTAAATACATATAATACACAAATCTGG
CTTAATAAAGTCTATAATATATCTCATAAAGAAGTGCTAAATTGGCTAGTGCTATATATTTTTAAGAAAA
TTTCTTTTGACTAAGTCCATATCGACTTTGTAAAAGTTCACATTAGCATACATATATTACACGAGCCAGA
AATAGTAACTTTTGCCTAAATCACAAATTGCAAAATTTAATTGCTTGCAAAAGGTCACATGCTTATAATC
AACTTTTTTAAAAATTTAAAATACTTTTTTATTTTTTATTTTTAAACATAAATGAAATAATTTATTTATT
GTTTATGATTACCGAAACATAAAACCTGCTCAAGAAAAAGAAACTGTTTTGTCCTTGGAAAAAAAGCACT
ACCTAGGAGCGGCCAAAATGCCGAGGCTTTCATAGCTTAAACTCTTTACAGAAAATAGGCATTATAGATC
AGTTCGAGTTTTCTTATTCTTCCTTCCGGTTTTATCGTCACAGTTTTACAGTAAATAAGTATCACCTCTT
AGAGTTCGATGATAAGCTGTCAAACATGAGAATTAATTCCACATGTTAAAATAGTGAAGGAGCATGTTCG
GCACACAGTGGACCGAACGTGGGGTAAGTGCACTAGGGTCCGGTTAAACGGATCTCGCATTGATGAGGCA
ACGCTAATTATCAACATATAGATTGTTATCTATCTGCATGAACACGAAATCTTTACTTGACGACTTGAGG
CTGATGGTGTTTATGCAAAGAAACCACTGTGTTTAATATGTGTCACTGTTTGATATTACTGTCAGCGTAG
AAGATAATAGTAAAAGCGGTTAATAAGTGTATTTGAGATAAGTGTGATAAAGTTTTTACAGCGAAAAGAC
GATAAATACAAGAAAATGATTACGAGGATACGGAGAGAGGTATGTACATGTGTATTTATATACTAAGCTG
CCGGCGGTTGTTTGCAAGACCGAGAAAAGGCTAGCAAGAATCGGGTCATTGTAGCGTATGCGCCTGTGAA
CATTCTCTTCAACAAGTTTGATTCCATTGCGGTGAAATGGTAAAAGTCAACCCCCTGCGATGTATATTTT
CCTGTACAATCAATCAAAAAGCCAAATGATTTAGCATTATCTTTACATCTTGTTATTTTACAGATTTTAT
GTTTAGATCTTTTATGCTTGCTTTTCAAAAGGCTTGCAGGCAAGTGCACAAACAATACTTAAATAAATAC
TACTCAGTAATAACCTATTTCTTAGCATTTTTGACGAAATTTGCTATTTTGTTAGAGTCTTTTACACCAT
TTGTCTCCACACCTCCGCTTACATCAACACCAATAACGCCATTTAATCTAAGCGCATCACCAACATTTTC
TGGCGTCAGTCCACCAGCTAACATAAAATGTAAGCTCTCGGGGCTCTCTTGCCTTCCAACCCAGTCAGAA
ATCGAGTTCCAATCCAAAAGTTCACCTGTCCCACCTGCTTCTGAATCAAACAAGGGAATAAACGAATGAG
GTTTCTGTGAAGCTGCACTGAGTAGTATGTTGCAGTCTTTTGGAAATACGAGTCTTTTAATAACTGGCAA
ACCGAGGAACTCTTGGTATTCTTGCCACGACTCATCTCCATGCAGTTGGACGATCGATGATAAGCTGTCA
AACATGAGAATTGGGTAATAACTGATATAATTAAATTGAAGCTCTAATTTGTGAGTTTAGTATACATGCA
TTTACTTATAATACAGTTTTTTAGTTTTGCTGGCCGCATCTTCTCAAATATGCTTCCCAGCCTGCTTTTC
TGTAACGTTCACCCTCTACCTTAGCATCCCTTCCCTTTGCAAATAGTCCTCTTCCAACAATAATAATGTC
AGATCCTGTAGAGACCACATCATCCACGGTTCTATACTGTTGACCCAATGCGTCTCCCTTGTCATCTAAA
CCCACACCGGGTGTCATAATCAACCAATCGTAACCTTCATCTCTTCCACCCATGTCTCTTTGAGCAATAA
AGCCGATAACAAAATCTTTGTCGCTCTTCGCAATGTCAACAGTACCCTTAGTATATTCTCCAGTAGATAG
GGAGCCCTTGCATGACAATTCTGCTAACATCAAAAGGCCTCTAGGTTCCTTTGTTACTTCTTCTGCCGCC
TGCTTCAAACCGCTAACAATACCTGGGCCCACCACACCGTGTGCATTCGTAATGTCTGCCCATTCTGCTA
TTCTGTATACACCCGCAGAGTACTGCAATTTGACTGTATTACCAATGTCAGCAAATTTTCTGTCTTCGAA
GAGTAAAAAATTGTACTTGGCGGATAATGCCTTTAGCGGCTTAACTGTGCCCTCGCCCGGCCAGCGACAT
GGAGGCCCAGAATACCCTCCTTGACAGTCTTGACGTGCGCAGCTCAGGGGCATGATGTGACTGTCGCCCG
TACATTTAGCCCATACATCCCCATGTATAATCATTTGCATCCATACATTTTGATGGCCGCACGGCGCGAA
GCAAAAATTACGGCTCCTCGCTGCAGACCTGCGAGCAGGGAAACGCTCCCCTCACAGACGCGTTGAATTG
TCCCCACGCCGCGCCCCTGTAGAGAAATATAAAAGGTTAGGATTTGCCACTGAGGTTCTTCTTTCATATA
CTTCCTTTTAAAATCTTGCTAGGATACAGTTCTCACATCACATCCGAACATAAACAACTATGGGCACAAC
CTTGGATGATACTGCCTACAGGTACAGAACCTCTGTGCCGGGAGACGCTGAGGCAATAGAGGCACTAGAT
GGCTCCTTCACAACGGACACCGTTTTTAGAGTTACTGCCACGGGAGATGGGTTCACTTTACGTGAAGTCC
CGGTTGACCCTCCATTGACAAAAGTCTTTCCAGACGATGAGTCTGACGACGAATCAGACGACGGGGAAGA
TGGAGATCCAGACTCTAGAACTTTTGTTGCTTATGGTGATGATGGCGATTTGGCCGGGTTCGTCGTCGTG
AGCTACTCTGGTTGGAATAGGAGGTTGACGGTCGAGGACATCGAGGTTGCACCTGAGCATAGAGGACATG
GGGTGGGCAGAGCCTTGATGGGCCTGGCTACAGAATTTGCTCGTGAACGTGGGGCGGGGCATCTATGGCT
TGAAGTCACAAATGTCAATGCTCCCGCAATACATGCATATAGACGTATGGGTTTTACCCTGTGCGGGCTT
GATACAGCTTTGTACGATGGAACCGCTAGTGACGGTGAACAAGCCTTATATATGTCCATGCCTTGCCCTT
AATCAGTACTGACAATAAAAAGATTCTTGTTTTCAAGAACTTGTCATTTGTATAGTTTTTTTATATTGTA
GTTGTTCTATTTTAATCAAATGTTAGCGTGATTTATATTTTTTTTCGCCTCGACATCATCTGCCCAGATG
CGAAGTTAAGTGCGCAGAAAGTAATATCATGCGTCAATCGTATGTGAATGCTGGTCGCTATACTGCTGTC
GATTCCATATGCGTATATATACCAATCTAAGTCTGTGCTCCTTCCTTCGTTCTTCCTTCTGTTCGGAGAT
TACCGAATCAAAAAAATTTCAAGGAAACCGAAATCAAAAAAAAGAATAAAAAAAAAATGATGAATTGAAA
AGCTAATTCTTGAAGACGAAAGGGCCTCGTGATACGCCTATTTTTATAGGTTAATGTCATGATAATAATG
GTTTCTTAGACGTCAGGTGGCACTTTTCGGGGAAATGTGCGCGGAACCCCTATTTGTTTATTTTTCTAAA
TACATTCAAATATGTATCCGCTCATGAGACAATAACCCTGATAAATGCTTCAATAATATTGAAAAAGGAA
GAGTATGAGTATTCAACATTTCCGTGTCGCCCTTATTCCCTTTTTTGCGGCATTTTGCCTTCCTGTTTTT
GCTCACCCAGAAACGCTGGTGAAAGTAAAAGATGCTGAAGATCAGTTGGGTGCACGAGTGGGTTACATCG
AACTGGATCTCAACAGCGGTAAGATCCTTGAGAGTTTTCGCCCCGAAGAACGTTTTCCAATGATGAGCAC
TTTTAAAGTTCTGCTATGTGGCGCGGTATTATCCCGTATTGACGCCGGGCAAGAGCAACTCGGTCGCCGC
ATACACTATTCTCAGAATGACTTGGTTGAGTACTCACCAGTCACAGAAAAGCATCTTACGGATGGCATGA
CAGTAAGAGAATTATGCAGTGCTGCCATAACCATGAGTGATAACACTGCGGCCAACTTACTTCTGACAAC
GATCGGAGGACCGAAGGAGCTAACCGCTTTTTTGCACAACATGGGGGATCATGTAACTCGCCTTGATCGT
TGGGAACCGGAGCTGAATGAAGCCATACCAAACGACGAGCGTGACACCACGATGCCTGTAGCAATGGCAA
CAACGTTGCGCAAACTATTAACTGGCGAACTACTTACTCTAGCTTCCCGGCAACAATTAATAGACTGGAT
GGAGGCGGATAAAGTTGCAGGACCACTTCTGCGCTCGGCCCTTCCGGCTGGCTGGTTTATTGCTGATAAA
TCTGGAGCCGGTGAGCGTGGGTCTCGCGGTATCATTGCAGCACTGGGGCCAGATGGTAAGCCCTCCCGTA
TCGTAGTTATCTACACGACGGGGAGTCAGGCAACTATGGATGAACGAAATAGACAGATCGCTGAGATAGG
TGCCTCACTGATTAAGCATTGGTAACTGTCAGACCAAGTTTACTCATATATACTTTAGATTGATTTAAAA
CTTCATTTTTAATTTAAAAGGATCTAGGTGAAGATCCTTTTTGATAATCTCATGACCAAAATCCCTTAAC
GTGAGTTTTCGTTCCACTGAGCGTCAGACCCCGTAGAAAAGATCAAAGGATCTTCTTGAGATCCTTTTTT
TCTGCGCGTAATCTGCTGCTTGCAAACAAAAAAACCACCGCTACCAGCGGTGGTTTGTTTGCCGGATCAA
GAGCTACCAACTCTTTTTCCGAAGGTAACTGGCTTCAGCAGAGCGCAGATACCAAATACTGTTCTTCTAG
TGTAGCCGTAGTTAGGCCACCACTTCAAGAACTCTGTAGCACCGCCTACATACCTCGCTCTGCTAATCCT
GTTACCAGTGGCTGCTGCCAGTGGCGATAAGTCGTGTCTTACCGGGTTGGACTCAAGACGATAGTTACCG
GATAAGGCGCAGCGGTCGGGCTGAACGGGGGGTTCGTGCACACAGCCCAGCTTGGAGCGAACGACCTACA
CCGAACTGAGATACCTACAGCGTGAGCTATGAGAAAGCGCCACGCTTCCCGAAGGGAGAAAGGCGGACAG
GTATCCGGTAAGCGGCAGGGTCGGAACAGGAGAGCGCACGAGGGAGCTTCCAGGGGGAAACGCCTGGTAT
CTTTATAGTCCTGTCGGGTTTCGCCACCTCTGACTTGAGCGTCGATTTTTGTGATGCTCGTCAGGGGGGC
GGAGCCTATGGAAAAACGCCAGCAACGCGGCCTTTTTACGGTTCCTGGCCTTTTGCTGGCCTTTTGCTCA
CATGTTCTTTCCTGCGTTATCCCCTGATTCTGTGGATAACCGTATTACCGCCTTTGAGTGAGCTGATACC
GCTCGCCGCAGCCGAACGACCGAGCGCAGCGAGTCAGTGAGCGAGGAAGCGGAAGAGCGCCCAATACGCA
AACCGCCTCTCCCCGCGCGTTGGCCGATTCATTAATGCAGCTGGCACGACAGGTTTCCCGACTGGAAAGC
GGGCAGTGAGCGCAACGCAATTAATGTGAGTTAGCTCACTCATTAGGCACCCCAGGCTTTACACTTTATG
CTTCCGGCTCGTATGTTGTGTGGAATTGTGAGCGGATAACAATTTCACACAGGAAACAGCT
Features (pLannotate 1.2.2; 20 found; start..end, strand, type, name):
     18..53      -  misc_feature   MCS (fragment): pUC18/19 multiple cloning site
     53..247     -  CDS            NAS2 (fragment): PSMD9_YEAST - Experimental evidence at protein level: Swiss-Prot protein existence level 1. Acts as a chaperone during the assembly of the 26S proteasome, specifically of the base subcomplex of the 19S regulatory complex (RC). During the base subcomplex assembly is part of a NAS2:RPT4:RPT5 module; NAS2 is released during the further base assembly process. From Saccharomyces cerevisiae (strain ATCC 204508 / S288c) (Baker's yeast).
    653..1543    +  CDS            SLC25A51: S2551_HUMAN - Also known as MCART1 From Homo sapiens (Human).
   2017..2174    +  CDS            lacZα (fragment): LacZα fragment of β-galactosidase; lacZ fragment
   2180..2231    -  misc_feature   bom (fragment): basis of mobility region from pBR322
   2236..2346    +  CDS            RMD1 (fragment): RMD1_YEAST - Experimental evidence at protein level: Swiss-Prot protein existence level 1. Required for sporulation where it is believed to have a role in meiotic nuclear division. From Saccharomyces cerevisiae (strain ATCC 204508 / S288c) (Baker's yeast).
   2794..3956    -  misc_feature   CEN/ARS: S. cerevisiae CEN4 centromere fused to the autonomously replicating sequence ARS1/ARS416
   4183..4201    -  promoter       tet promoter (fragment): E. coli promoter for tetracycline efflux protein gene
   4291..4884    -  CDS            URA3 (fragment): orotidine-5'-phosphate decarboxylase, required for uracil biosynthesis; S. cerevisiae URA3; yeast auxotrophic marker, counterselectable with 5-fluoroorotic acid (5-FOA)
   4896..5238    +  promoter       TEF promoter: Ashbya gossypii TEF promoter
   5234..5809    +  CDS            sta: STA_STRLA - Experimental evidence at protein level: Swiss-Prot protein existence level 1. Involved in resistance to streptothricin, a broad-spectrum antibiotic produced by streptomycetes. Detoxifies streptothricin via acetylation of the beta amino group of the first beta-lysyl moiety of streptothricin. From Streptomyces lavendulae.
   5818..6015    +  terminator     TEF terminator: Ashbya gossypii TEF terminator
   6026..6159    -  promoter       URA3 promoter (fragment): S. cerevisiae URA3
   6270..6374    +  promoter       AmpR promoter: bla
   6375..7235    +  CDS            AmpR: β-lactamase; bla; confers resistance to ampicillin, carbenicillin, and related antibiotics
   7406..7994    +  rep_origin     ori: high-copy-number ColE1/pMB1/pBR322/pUC origin of replication
   8177..8269    +  CDS            lacI (fragment): lac repressor; lacI; The lac repressor binds to the lac operator to inhibit transcription in E. coli. This inhibition can be relieved by adding lactose or isopropyl-β-D-thiogalactopyranoside (IPTG).
   8282..8303    +  protein_bind   CAP binding site: CAP binding activates transcription in the presence of cAMP. E. coli catabolite activator protein
   8318..8348    +  promoter       lac promoter: promoter for the E. coli lac operon
   8356..8372    +  protein_bind   lac operator: The lac repressor binds to the lac operator to inhibit transcription in E. coli. This inhibition can be relieved by adding lactose or isopropyl-β-D-thiogalactopyranoside (IPTG). lac repressor encoded by lacI
