[The description below was written by a language model from this plasmid's Addgene catalogue record and pLannotate feature annotations shown in this document.]
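Description:
YCplac33-NAT_MCART1 is a low-copy centromeric yeast expression and E. coli shuttle plasmid of about 8.4 kb, built on a YCplac33-type backbone. In Saccharomyces cerevisiae it is maintained through a CEN4/ARS1 element, which gives stable, near single-copy segregation. In bacteria it replicates from a ColE1/pUC-type origin and is selected with ampicillin through the bla gene. The original URA3 auxotrophic marker appears to have been disrupted. The feature table shows only fragments of the URA3 coding sequence and promoter, and these flank a cassette made of the Ashbya gossypii TEF promoter, a streptothricin acetyltransferase gene and the TEF terminator. This cassette confers nourseothricin (NAT) resistance and is the listed yeast selectable marker. It allows dominant drug selection that does not depend on strain auxotrophies.

The payload is human SLC25A51 (MCART1), codon-optimized for S. cerevisiae and cloned between the BamHI and EcoRI sites of the pUC-style polylinker, which interrupts the lacZα region. According to the record, the coding sequence is flanked by the promoter/5' UTR and 3' UTR of yeast NDT1, which the source publication's context links to mitochondrial NAD transport. The human gene is therefore expressed under native yeast regulatory control rather than from a strong heterologous promoter. These flanks are not annotated as such in the feature table. A short NAS2 fragment sits just upstream of the insert, and it is probably neighbouring genomic sequence carried along with the NDT1 upstream region, although the record does not confirm this. No epitope tag is recorded. The stated purpose is to express MCART1 in yeast, which fits functional studies of its role in mitochondrial NAD transport.
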