Addgene plasmid #140591: YCplac33-NAT_MCART1
Purpose: Express MCART1 in S. cerevisiae
Depositing lab: David Sabatini. Depositing organization: Whitehead Institute for Biomedical Research. Publication: MCART1/SLC25A51 is required for mitochondrial NAD transport. Kory N, Uit de Bos J, van der Rijt S, Jankovic N, Gura M, Arp N, Pena IA, Prakash G, Chan SH, Kunchok T, Lewis CA, Sabatini DM. Sci Adv. 2020 Oct 21;6(43):eabe5310. doi: 10.1126/sciadv.abe5310. Print 2020 Oct. PubMed 33087354.
Backbone
  Vector backbone: YCplac33C
  Total vector size (bp): 8400
  Vector type: Yeast Expression
  Selectable markers: NAT (Nourseothricin)
Growth in bacteria
  Bacterial resistance: Ampicillin, 100 μg/mL
  Growth temperature: 37°C
  Growth strain: DH5alpha
  Copy number: Unknown
Gene/Insert
  Gene/Insert name: SLC25A51 with 5' and 3' UTR of scNDT1 (alt name: MCART1)
  Species: H. sapiens (human)
  Insert size (bp): 2000
  Mutation: codon-optimized for expression in S. cerevisiae
  Entrez Gene: SLC25A51 (a.k.a. CG7943, MCART1)
  Promoter: NDT1 promoter and 3'UTR
  Cloning method: Restriction Enzyme; 5′ cloning site BamHI (not destroyed); 3′ cloning site EcoRI (not destroyed)
  Sequencing primers: 5′ M13 rev caggaaacagctatgac; 3′ M13 fwd actggccgtcgttttac
Terms and licenses: Academic/Nonprofit Terms; Industry Terms: Not Available to Industry
How to cite: YCplac33-NAT_MCART1 was a gift from David Sabatini (Addgene plasmid # 140591 ; http://n2t.net/addgene:140591 ; RRID:Addgene_140591)
